Addgene plasmid #202786: His-ATG3-K62D/K64D
Purpose: ATG3 mutant overexpression in E.Coli. 6His-TEVsite-ATG3-K62D/K64D-stop
Depositing lab: James Hurley. Depositing organization: University of California, Berkeley. Publication: Three-step docking by WIPI2, ATG16L1, and ATG3 delivers LC3 to the phagophore. Rao S, Skulsuppaisarn M, Strong LM, Ren X, Lazarou M, Hurley JH, Hummer G. Sci Adv. 2024 Feb 9;10(6):eadj8027. doi: 10.1126/sciadv.adj8027. Epub 2024 Feb 7. PubMed 38324698.
Backbone
  Vector backbone: 2BT
  Vector type: Bacterial Expression
Growth in bacteria
  Bacterial resistance: Ampicillin, 100 μg/mL
  Growth temperature: 37°C
  Growth strain: DH5alpha
  Copy number: Low Copy
Gene/Insert
  Gene/Insert name: ATG3
  Species: H. sapiens (human)
  Mutation: K62D, K64D
  Entrez Gene: ATG3 (a.k.a. APG3, APG3-LIKE, APG3L, PC3-96, hApg3)
  Tag / fusion protein: 6xHis, TEV (N terminal on insert)
  Cloning method: Ligation Independent Cloning
Terms and licenses: Academic/Nonprofit Terms; Industry Terms: Not Available to Industry
How to cite: His-ATG3-K62D/K64D was a gift from James Hurley (Addgene plasmid # 202786 ; http://n2t.net/addgene:202786 ; RRID:Addgene_202786)
