[The description below was written by a language model from this plasmid's Addgene catalogue record and pLannotate feature annotations shown in this document.]
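Description:
His-ATG3-K62D/K64D is a bacterial expression plasmid built on the 2BT backbone, a pBR322-derived T7 expression vector designed for ligation-independent cloning. It is used to overproduce a mutant form of human ATG3 in E. coli. The plasmid (about 5.7 kb) is maintained through a ColE1/pMB1-type origin. The bom mobility region and the rop gene are also present, and Rop keeps copy number low, which matches the catalogue's "low copy" designation. Selection is with ampicillin through the β-lactamase gene and its own promoter. Two fragments of the tetracycline resistance gene, together with the tet promoter, flank the expression cassette. They appear to be remnants of the pBR322 tet gene interrupted by the cassette, so tetracycline resistance should not be assumed.

The expression cassette consists of a T7 promoter and the phage T7 gene 10 ribosome binding site, which drive an open reading frame encoding an N-terminal 6xHis tag, a TEV protease cleavage site and ATG3, ending in a stop codon. A T7 terminator follows. The short SET1-like match annotated downstream of the stop codon lies outside the reading frame described in the record and is probably residual vector sequence. Because transcription depends on T7 RNA polymerase, expression requires a host strain that supplies it. No lac operator or lacI gene is annotated.

ATG3 is the E2-like enzyme that conjugates ATG8-family proteins such as LC3 to phosphatidylethanolamine during autophagy. The insert carries the charge-reversing substitutions K62D and K64D. The His tag allows affinity purification of the recombinant protein, and TEV cleavage then removes the tag. The purified mutant is presumably compared with wild-type ATG3, in keeping with the associated study of how LC3 is delivered to the phagophore.
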