Features (pLannotate 1.2.2; 16 found; start..end, strand, type, name):
    604..1504    -  CDS            TcR (fragment): tetracycline efflux protein; tet; confers resistance to tetracycline
   1526..1544    +  promoter       T7 promoter: promoter for bacteriophage T7 RNA polymerase
   1633..1655    +  RBS            RBS: efficient ribosome binding site from bacteriophage T7 gene 10 (Olins and Rangwala, 1989)
   1675..1692    +  CDS            6xHis: 6xHis affinity tag
   1693..1709    +  CDS            TEV site (fragment): tobacco etch virus (TEV) protease recognition and cleavage site
   1720..2661    +  CDS            ATG3: ATG3_HUMAN - Also known as APG3, APG3L. Experimental evidence at protein level: Swiss-Prot protein existence level 1. E2 conjugating enzyme required for the cytoplasm to vacuole transport (Cvt), autophagy, and mitochondrial homeostasis. Responsible for the E2-like covalent binding of phosphatidylethanolamine to the C- terminal Gly of ATG8-like proteins (GABARAP, GABARAPL1, GABARAPL2 or MAP1LC3A). The ATG12-ATG5 conjugate plays a role of an E3 and promotes the transfer of ATG8-like proteins from ATG3 to phosphatidylethanolamine (PE). This step is required for the membrane association of ATG8-li
   2747..2796    +  CDS            SET1 (fragment): solubility-enhancement tag derived from T7 phage gene 10B
   2804..2851    +  terminator     T7 terminator: transcription terminator for bacteriophage T7 RNA polymerase
   2877..3169    -  CDS            TcR (fragment): tetracycline efflux protein; tet; confers resistance to tetracycline
   3217..3245    -  promoter       tet promoter: E. coli promoter for tetracycline efflux protein gene
   3358..3462    +  promoter       AmpR promoter: bla
   3463..4323    +  CDS            AmpR: β-lactamase; bla; confers resistance to ampicillin, carbenicillin, and related antibiotics
   4494..5082    +  rep_origin     ori: high-copy-number ColE1/pMB1/pBR322/pUC origin of replication
   5268..5407    -  misc_feature   bom: basis of mobility region from pBR322
   5509..5700    -  CDS            rop: Rop protein, which maintains plasmids at low copy number; rop
   5717..362     +  CDS            YPB1_ECOLX (across the origin): Protein predicted: Swiss-Prot protein existence level 4. From Escherichia coli.
>Addgene plasmid #202786 | His-ATG3-K62D/K64D | addgene full sequence | sequence record 401482 | Addgene NGS Result
GGGTAATGATACCGATGAAACGAGAGAGGATGCTCACGATACGGGTTACTGATGATGAACATGCCCGGTT
ACTGGAACGTTGTGAGGGTAAACAACTGGCGGTATGGATGCGGCGGGACCAGAGAAAAATCACTCAGGGT
CAATGCCAGCGCTTCGTTAATACAGATGTAGGTGTTCCACAGGGTAGCCAGCAGCATCCTGCGATGCAGA
TCCGGAACATAATGGTGCAGGGCGCTGACTTCCGCGTTTCCAGACTTTACGAAACACGGAAACCGAAGAC
CATTCATGTTGTTGCTCAGGTCGCAGACGTTTTGCAGCAGCAGTCGCTTCACGTTCGCTCGCGTATCGGT
GATTCATTCTGCTAACCAGTAAGGCAACCCCGCCAGCCTAGCCGGGTCCTCAACGACAGGAGCACGATCA
TGCGCACCCGTGGCCAGGACCCAACGCTGCCCGAGATGCGCCGCGTGCGGCTGCTGGAGATGGCGGACGC
GATGGATATGTTCTGCCAAGGGTTGGTTTGCGCATTCACAGTTCTCCGCAAGAATTGATTGGCTCCAATT
CTTGGAGTGGTGAATCCGTTAGCGAGGTGCCGCCGGCTTCCATTCAGGTCGAGGTGGCCCGGCTCCATGC
ACCGCGACGCAACGCGGGGAGGCAGACAAGGTATAGGGCGGCGCCTACAATCCATGCCAACCCGTTCCAT
GTGCTCGCCGAGGCGGCATAAATCGCCGTGACGATCAGCGGTCCAATGATCGAAGTTAGGCTGGTAAGAG
CCGCGAGCGATCCTTGAAGCTGTCCCTGATGGTCGTCATCTACCTGCCTGGACAGCATGGCCTGCAACGC
GGGCATCCCGATGCCGCCGGAAGCGAGAAGAATCATAATGGGGAAGGCCATCCAGCCTCGCGTCGCGAAC
GCCAGCAAGACGTAGCCCAGCGCGTCGGCCGCCATGCCGGCGATAATGGCCTGCTTCTCGCCGAAACGTT
TGGTGGCGGGACCAGTGACGAAGGCTTGAGCGAGGGCGTGCAAGATTCCGAATACCGCAAGCGACAGGCC
GATCATCGTCGCGCTCCAGCGAAAGCGGTCCTCGCCGAAAATGACCCAGAGCGCTGCCGGCACCTGTCCT
ACGAGTTGCATGATAAAGAAGACAGTCATAAGTGCGGCGACGATAGTCATGCCCCGCGCCCACCGGAAGG
AGCTGACTGGGTTGAAGGCTCTCAAGGGCATCGGTCGACGCTCTCCCTTATGCGACTCCTGCATTAGGAA
GCAGCCCAGTAGTAGGTTGAGGCCGTTGAGCACCGCCGCCGCAAGGAATGGTGCATGCAAGGAGATGGCG
CCCAACAGTCCCCCGGCCACGGGGCCTGCCACCATACCCACGCCGAAACAAGCGCTCATGAGCCCGAAGT
GGCGAGCCCGATCTTCCCCATCGGTGATGTCGGCGATATAGGCGCCAGCAACCGCACCTGTGGCGCCGGT
GATGCCGGCCACGATGCGTCCGGCGTAGAGGATCGAGATCTCGATCCCGCGAAATTAATACGACTCACTA
TAGGGAGACCACAACGGTTTCCCTCTAGTGCCGGCTCCGGAGAGCTCTTTAATTAAGCGGCCGCCCTGCA
GGACTCGAGTTCTAGAAATAATTTTGTTTAACTTTAAGAAGGAGATATACATATGAAATCTTCTCACCAT
CACCATCACCATGAAAACCTGTACTTCCAATCCAATGCAATGCAGAATGTGATTAATACTGTGAAGGGAA
AGGCACTGGAAGTGGCTGAGTACCTGACCCCGGTCCTCAAGGAATCAAAGTTTAAGGAAACAGGTGTAAT
TACCCCAGAAGAGTTTGTGGCAGCTGGAGATCACCTAGTCCACCACTGTCCAACATGGCAATGGGCTACA
GGGGAAGAATTGGACGTGGACGCATACCTACCAACAGGCAAACAATTTTTGGTAACCAAAAATGTGCCGT
GCTATAAGCGGTGCAAACAGATGGAATATTCAGATGAATTGGAAGCTATCATTGAAGAAGATGATGGTGA
TGGCGGATGGGTAGATACATATCACAACACAGGTATTACAGGAATAACGGAAGCCGTTAAAGAGATCACA
CTGGAAAATAAGGACAATATAAGGCTTCAAGATTGCTCAGCACTATGTGAAGAGGAAGAAGATGAAGATG
AAGGAGAAGCTGCAGATATGGAAGAATATGAAGAGAGTGGATTGTTGGAAACAGATGAGGCTACCCTAGA
TACAAGGAAAATAGTAGAAGCTTGTAAAGCCAAAACTGATGCTGGCGGTGAAGATGCTATTTTGCAAACC
AGAACTTATGACCTTTACATCACTTATGATAAATATTACCAGACTCCACGATTATGGTTGTTTGGCTATG
ATGAGCAACGGCAGCCTTTAACAGTTGAGCACATGTATGAAGACATCAGTCAGGATCATGTGAAGAAAAC
AGTGACCATTGAAAATCACCCTCATCTGCCACCACCTCCCATGTGTTCAGTTCACCCATGCAGGCATGCT
GAGGTGATGAAGAAAATCATTGAGACTGTTGCAGAAGGAGGGGGAGAACTTGGAGTTCATATGTATCTTC
TTATTTTCTTGAAATTTGTACAAGCTGTCATTCCAACAATAGAATATGACTACACAAGACACTTCACAAT
GTAATAACATTGGAAGTGGATAACGGATCCGCGATCGCGGCGCGCCACCTGGTGGCCGGCCGGTACCACG
CGTGCGCGCTGATCCGGCTGCTAACAAAGCCCGAAAGGAAGCTGAGTTGGCTGCTGCCACCGCTGAGCAA
TAACTAGCATAACCCCTTGGGGCCTCTAAACGGGTCTTGAGGGGTTTTTTGCTGAAAGGAGGAACTATAT
CCGGATATCCACAGGACGGGTGTGGTCGCCATGATCGCGTAGTCGATAGTGGCTCCAAGTAGCGAAGCGA
GCAGGACTGGGCGGCGGCCAAAGCGGTCGGACAGTGCTCCGAGAACGGGTGCGCATAGAAATTGCATCAA
CGCATATAGCGCTAGCAGCACGCCATAGTGACTGGCGATGCTGTCGGAATGGACGATATCCCGCAAGAGG
CCCGGCAGTACCGGCATAACCAAGCCTATGCCTACAGCATCCAGGGTGACGGTGCCGAGGATGACGATGA
GCGCATTGTTAGATTTCATACACGGTGCCTGACTGCGTTAGCAATTTAACTGTGATAAACTACCGCATTA
AAGCTTATCGATGATAAGCTGTCAAACATGAGAATTCTTGAAGACGAAAGGGCCTCGTGATACGCCTATT
TTTATAGGTTAATGTCATGATAATAATGGTTTCTTAGACGTCAGGTGGCACTTTTCGGGGAAATGTGCGC
GGAACCCCTATTTGTTTATTTTTCTAAATACATTCAAATATGTATCCGCTCATGAGACAATAACCCTGAT
AAATGCTTCAATAACATTGAAAAAGGAAGAGTATGAGTATTCAACATTTCCGTGTCGCCCTTATTCCCTT
TTTTGCGGCATTTTGCCTTCCTGTTTTTGCTCACCCAGAAACGCTGGTGAAAGTAAAAGATGCTGAAGAT
CAGTTGGGTGCACGAGTGGGTTACATCGAACTGGATCTCAACAGCGGTAAGATCCTTGAGAGTTTTCGCC
CCGAAGAACGTTTTCCAATGATGAGCACTTTTAAAGTTCTGCTATGTGGCGCGGTATTATCCCGTGTTGA
CGCCGGGCAAGAGCAACTCGGTCGCCGCATACACTATTCTCAGAATGACTTGGTTGAGTACTCACCAGTC
ACAGAAAAGCATCTTACGGATGGCATGACAGTAAGAGAATTATGCAGTGCTGCCATAACCATGAGTGATA
ACACTGCGGCCAACTTACTTCTGACAACGATCGGAGGACCGAAGGAGCTAACCGCTTTTTTGCACAACAT
GGGGGATCATGTAACTCGCCTTGATCGTTGGGAACCGGAGCTGAATGAAGCCATACCAAACGACGAGCGT
GACACCACGATGCCTGCAGCAATGGCAACAACGTTGCGCAAACTATTAACTGGCGAACTACTTACTCTAG
CTTCCCGGCAACAATTAATAGACTGGATGGAGGCGGATAAAGTTGCAGGACCACTTCTGCGCTCGGCCCT
TCCGGCTGGCTGGTTTATTGCTGATAAATCTGGAGCCGGTGAGCGTGGGTCTCGCGGTATCATTGCAGCA
CTGGGGCCAGATGGTAAGCCCTCCCGTATCGTAGTTATCTACACGACGGGGAGTCAGGCAACTATGGATG
AACGAAATAGACAGATCGCTGAGATAGGTGCCTCACTGATTAAGCATTGGTAACTGTCAGACCAAGTTTA
CTCATATATACTTTAGATTGATTTAAAACTTCATTTTTAATTTAAAAGGATCTAGGTGAAGATCCTTTTT
GATAATCTCATGACCAAAATCCCTTAACGTGAGTTTTCGTTCCACTGAGCGTCAGACCCCGTAGAAAAGA
TCAAAGGATCTTCTTGAGATCCTTTTTTTCTGCGCGTAATCTGCTGCTTGCAAACAAAAAAACCACCGCT
ACCAGCGGTGGTTTGTTTGCCGGATCAAGAGCTACCAACTCTTTTTCCGAAGGTAACTGGCTTCAGCAGA
GCGCAGATACCAAATACTGTCCTTCTAGTGTAGCCGTAGTTAGGCCACCACTTCAAGAACTCTGTAGCAC
CGCCTACATACCTCGCTCTGCTAATCCTGTTACCAGTGGCTGCTGCCAGTGGCGATAAGTCGTGTCTTAC
CGGGTTGGACTCAAGACGATAGTTACCGGATAAGGCGCAGCGGTCGGGCTGAACGGGGGGTTCGTGCACA
CAGCCCAGCTTGGAGCGAACGACCTACACCGAACTGAGATACCTACAGCGTGAGCTATGAGAAAGCGCCA
CGCTTCCCGAAGGGAGAAAGGCGGACAGGTATCCGGTAAGCGGCAGGGTCGGAACAGGAGAGCGCACGAG
GGAGCTTCCAGGGGGAAACGCCTGGTATCTTTATAGTCCTGTCGGGTTTCGCCACCTCTGACTTGAGCGT
CGATTTTTGTGATGCTCGTCAGGGGGGCGGAGCCTATGGAAAAACGCCAGCAACGCGGCCTTTTTACGGT
TCCTGGCCTTTTGCTGGCCTTTTGCTCACATGTTCTTTCCTGCGTTATCCCCTGATTCTGTGGATAACCG
TATTACCGCCTTTGAGTGAGCTGATACCGCTCGCCGCAGCCGAACGACCGAGCGCAGCGAGTCAGTGAGC
GAGGAAGCGGAAGAGCGCCTGATGCGGTATTTTCTCCTTACGCATCTGTGCGGTATTTCACACCGCAATG
GTGCACTCTCAGTACAATCTGCTCTGATGCCGCATAGTTAAGCCAGTATACACTCCGCTATCGCTACGTG
ACTGGGTCATGGCTGCGCCCCGACACCCGCCAACACCCGCTGACGCGCCCTGACGGGCTTGTCTGCTCCC
GGCATCCGCTTACAGACAAGCTGTGACCGTCTCCGGGAGCTGCATGTGTCAGAGGTTTTCACCGTCATCA
CCGAAACGCGCGAGGCAGCTGCGGTAAAGCTCATCAGCGTGGTCGTGAAGCGATTCACAGATGTCTGCCT
GTTCATCCGCGTCCAGCTCGTTGAGTTTCTCCAGAAGCGTTAATGTCTGGCTTCTGATAAAGCGGGCCAT
GTTAAGGGCGGTTTTTTCCTGTTTGGTCACTGATGCCTCCGTGTAAGGGGGATTTCTGTTCATGG
