>Addgene plasmid #202786 | His-ATG3-K62D/K64D | depositor partial sequence | sequence record 393555 | ATG3-K62D/K64D (LIC insertion)
ATGCAGAATGTGATTAATACTGTGAAGGGAAAGGCACTGGAAGTGGCTGAGTACCTGACCCCGGTCCTCA
AGGAATCAAAGTTTAAGGAAACAGGTGTAATTACCCCAGAAGAGTTTGTGGCAGCTGGAGATCACCTAGT
CCACCACTGTCCAACATGGCAATGGGCTACAGGGGAAGAATTGGACGTGGACGCATACCTACCAACAGGC
AAACAATTTTTGGTAACCAAAAATGTGCCGTGCTATAAGCGGTGCAAACAGATGGAATATTCAGATGAAT
TGGAAGCTATCATTGAAGAAGATGATGGTGATGGCGGATGGGTAGATACATATCACAACACAGGTATTAC
AGGAATAACGGAAGCCGTTAAAGAGATCACACTGGAAAATAAGGACAATATAAGGCTTCAAGATTGCTCA
GCACTATGTGAAGAGGAAGAAGATGAAGATGAAGGAGAAGCTGCAGATATGGAAGAATATGAAGAGAGTG
GATTGTTGGAAACAGATGAGGCTACCCTAGATACAAGGAAAATAGTAGAAGCTTGTAAAGCCAAAACTGA
TGCTGGCGGTGAAGATGCTATTTTGCAAACCAGAACTTATGACCTTTACATCACTTATGATAAATATTAC
CAGACTCCACGATTATGGTTGTTTGGCTATGATGAGCAACGGCAGCCTTTAACAGTTGAGCACATGTATG
AAGACATCAGTCAGGATCATGTGAAGAAAACAGTGACCATTGAAAATCACCCTCATCTGCCACCACCTCC
CATGTGTTCAGTTCACCCATGCAGGCATGCTGAGGTGATGAAGAAAATCATTGAGACTGTTGCAGAAGGA
GGGGGAGAACTTGGAGTTCATATGTATCTTCTTATTTTCTTGAAATTTGTACAAGCTGTCATTCCAACAA
TAGAATATGACTACACAAGACACTTCACAATG
